>Addgene plasmid #97363 | UKNP1.4.1 | addgene full sequence | sequence record 189748 | Addgene NGS Result
TGCCACCTG
[124 nt withheld, positions 10-133]
C
[91 nt withheld, positions 135-225]
A
[49 nt withheld, positions 227-275]
CCTTTGACGTTGGAGTCCACGTTCTTT
[37 nt withheld, positions 303-339]
ACCCTATCTCGGTCTATTCTTTTGATTTATAAGGGATTTTGCCGATTTCGGCCTATTGGTTAAAAAATGA
GCTGATTTAACAAAAATTTAACGCGAATTTTAACAAAATATTAACGCTTACAATTTACGCGCGCGTTGAC
ATTGATTATTGACTAGTTATTAATAGTAATCAATTACGGGGTCATTAGTTCATAGCCCATATATGGAGTT
CCGCGTTACATAACTTACGGTAAATGGCCCGCCTGGCTGACCGCCCAACGACCCCCGCCCATTGACGTCA
ATAATGACGTATGTTCCCATAGTAACGCCAATAGGGACTTTCCATTGACGTCAATGGGTGGAGTATTTAC
GGTAAACTGCCCACTTGGCAGTACATCAAGTGTATCATATGCCAAGTACGCCCCCTATTGACGTCAATGA
CGGTAAATGGCCCGCCTGGCATTATGCCCAGTACATGACCTTATGGGACTTTCCTACTTGGCAGTACATC
TACGTATTAGTCATCGCTATTACCATGGTGATGCGGTTTTGGCAGTACATCAATGGGCGTGGATAGCGGT
TTGACTCACGGGGATTTCCAAGTCTCCACCCCATTGACGTCAATGGGAGTTTGTTTTGGCACCAAAATCA
ACGGGACTTTCCAAAATGTCGTAACAACTCCGCCCCATTGACGCAAATGGGCGGTAGGCGTGTACGGTGG
GAGGTCTATATAAGCAGAGCTCTCTGGCTAACTAGAGAACCCACTGCTTACTGGCTTATCGAAATTAATA
CGACTCACTATAGGGAGACCCAAGCTGGCTAGCGTTTAAACTTAAGCTTGGTACCGAGCTCGGATCCACT
AGTCCAGTGTGGTGGAATTCCACCATGGGTTGCTCTTTCTCTATCTTCCTCCTAGCCCTGCTTTCTTGCC
TGACTGTGCCCGCTTCAGCTTACCAAGTGCGCAACTCCACGGGGCTTTACCATGTCACCAATGATTGCCC
TAACTCGAGTATTGTGTACGAAACAGCTGATGCCATCCTGCACGCTCCGGGGTGTGTCCCTTGCGTTCGC
GAGGGCAACGTCTCGAGGTGTTGGGCGGCGATGACCCCCACGGTGGCCACTAGGGATGGCAAACTCCCCG
CAACGGAGCTTCGACGACACATCGATCTGCTTGTCGGGGGTGCCACCCTCTGCTCGGCCCTCTACGTGGG
GGACTTGTGCGGGTCTGTCTTTCTTGTCGGTCAGCTGTTTACCCTCTCTCCCAGACGCCACTGGACGACG
CAAGACTGCAACTGTTCTATCTATCCCGGCCACATAACGGGTCATCGCATGGCATGGGATATGATGATGA
ACTGGTCCCCTACGACGGCATTGGTAGTAGCTCAGCTGCTCCGGATCCCACAAGCCATCTTGGATATGAT
CGCTGGTGCTCACTGGGGAGTCCTAGCGGGCATAGCGTATTTCTCCATGGTGGGAAACTGGGCGAAGGTC
CTGGTAGTGCTGCTGCTATTCGCCGGCGTTGACGCGGAGACCCGCGTCTCCGGGGGAGCTGCCGCTCGCC
AGGCGGCGGGATTCAGCAGTCTTTTTACATCGGGCGCCAAGCAGAACATCCAGCTGATCAACTCCAATGG
CAGTTGGCACATCAATAGGACGGCCCTGAACTGTAACGACAGCCTTACCACCGGCTGGATAGCAGGGCTT
CTCTACCACCACAAATTCAACTCTTCAGGCTGCCCCGAGAGAATGGCCAGCTGTCGACCCCTTACCGATT
TTGACCAGGGCTGGGGCCCTATCGGCTACACCAATGGAGGCGGCCCCGACCATCGCCCCTACTGCTGGCA
CTACCCCCCAAAACCTTGTGGTATTGTGCCCGCATTGAGCGTCTGTGGCCCGGTGTACTGTTTCACTCCA
AGTCCCGTAGTGGTGGGAACGACCGACAAGTCGGGCGCGCCTACCTACAGATGGGGTGAGAATGAAACGG
ACGTTTTCGTCCTGAACAACACTAGGCCACCGCTTGGCAATTGGTTCGGCTGCACCTGGATGAACGCGAC
TGGATATACCAAAGTTTGCGGAGCGCCCCCTTGTAACATCGGAGGGGTGGGCAACAACACCTTGCATTGC
CCCACCGATTGTTTCCGCAAGCATCCGGACGCCACATACTCTCGGTGCGGCTCCGGCCCCTGGATCACAC
CCAGGTGCCTGGTTGACTACCCTTACAGACTTTGGCATTATCCTTGTACTGTCAACTACACCATATTTAA
GGTCAGGATGTACGTGGGAGGGGTCGAGCACAGGCTGGACGCTGCCTGCAACTGGACACGGGGCGAGCGC
TGCGATCTGGAAGACAGGGACAGGTCCGAGCTCAGCCCGCTGCTGCTGTCCACCACACAGTGGCAAGTCC
TTCCGTGTTCATTCACGACCCTGCCGGCCTTGTCCACCGGCCTCATCCATCTCCACCAGAACACTGTGGA
CGTGCAGTACTTGTACGGAGTGGGGTCAAGCATTGCGTCCTGGGCCGTCAAGTGGGAATACGTTGTTCTC
CTGTTCCTTTTGCTCGCGGACGCGCGCGTCTGCTCCTGCTTGTGGATGATGTTACTCATATCCCAAGCGG
AGGCGTAAAAGCCGAATTCTGCAGATATCCAGCACAGTGGCGGCCGCTCGAGTCTAGAGGGCCCGTTTAA
ACCCGCTGATCAGCCTCGACTGTGCCTTCTAGTTGCCAGCCATCTGTTGTTTGCCCCTCCCCCGTGCCTT
CCTTGACCCTGGAAGGTGCCACTCCCACTGTCCTTTCCTAATAAAATGAGGAAATTGCATCGCATTGTCT
GAGTAGGTGTCATTCTATTCTGGGGGGTGGGGTGGGGCAGGACAGCAAGGGGGAGGATTGGGAAGACAAT
AGCAGGCATGCTGGGGATGCGGTGGGCTCTATGGCTTCTGAGGCGGAAAGAACCAGTGGCGGTAATACGG
TTATCCACAGAATCAGGGGATAACGCAGGAAAGAACATGTGAGCAAAAGGCCAGCAAAAGGCCAGGAACC
GTAAAAAGGCCGCGTTGCTGGCGTTTTTCCATAGGCTCCGCCCCCCTGACGAGCATCACAAAAATCGACG
CTCAAGTCAGAGGTGGCGAAACCCGACAGGACTATAAAGATACCAGGCGTTTCCCCCTGGAAGCTCCCTC
GTGCGCTCTCCTGTTCCGACCCTGCCGCTTACCGGATACCTGTCCGCCTTTCTCCCTTCGGGAAGCGTGG
CGCTTTCTCATAGCTCACGCTGTAGGTATCTCAGTTCGGTGTAGGTCGTTCGCTCCAAGCTGGGCTGTGT
GCACGAACCCCCCGTTCAGCCCGACCGCTGCGCCTTATCCGGTAACTATCGTCTTGAGTCCAACCCGGTA
AGACACGACTTATCGCCACTGGCAGCAGCCACTGGTAACAGGATTAGCAGAGCGAGGTATGTAGGCGGTG
CTACAGAGTTCTTGAAGTGGTGGCCTAACTACGGCTACACTAGAAGAACAGTATTTGGTATCTGCGCTCT
GCTGAAGCCAGTTACCTTCGGAAAAAGAGTTGGTAGCTCTTGATCCGGCAAACAAACCACCGCTGGTAGC
GGTGGTTTTTTTGTTTGCAAGCAGCAGATTACGCGCAGAAAAAAAGGATCTCAAGAAGATCCTTTGATCT
TTTCTACGGGGTCTGACGCTCAGTGGAACGAAAACTCACGTTAAGGGATTTTGGTCATGAGATTATCAAA
AAGGATCTTCACCTAGATCCTTTTAAATTAAAAATGAAGTTTTAAATCAATCTAAAGTATATATGAGTAA
CCTGAGGCTATGGCAGGGCCTGCCGCCCCGACGTTGGCTGCGAGCCCTGGGCCTTCACCCGAACTTGGGG
GGTGGGGTGGGGAAAAGGAAGAAACGCGGGCGTATTGGCCCCAATGGGGTCTCGGTGGGGTATCGACAGA
GTGCCAGCCCTGGGACCGAACCCCGCGTTTATGAACAAACGACCCAACACCGTGCGTTTTATTCTGTCTT
TTTATTGCCGTCATAGCGCGGGTTCCTTCCGGTATTGTCTCCTTCCGTGTTTCAGTTAGCCTCCCCCTAG
GGTGGGCGAAGAACTCCAGCATGAGATCCCCGCGCTGGAGGATCATCCAGCCGGCGTCCCGGAAAACGAT
TCCGAAGCCCAACCTTTCATAGAAGGCGGCGGTGGAATCGAAATCTCGTGATGGCAGGTTGGGCGTCGCT
TGGTCGGTCATTTCGAACCCCAGAGTCCCGCTCAGAAGAACTCGTCAAGAAGGCGATAGAAGGCGATGCG
CTGCGAATCGGGAGCGGCGATACCGTAAAGCACGAGGAAGCGGTCAGCCCATTCGCCGCCAAGCTCTTCA
GCAATATCACGGGTAGCCAACGCTATGTCCTGATAGCGGTCCGCCACACCCAGCCGGCCACAGTCGATGA
ATCCAGAAAAGCGGCCATTTTCCACCATGATATTCGGCAAGCAGGCATCGCCATGGGTCACGACGAGATC
CTCGCCGTCGGGCATGCTCGCCTTGAGCCTGGCGAACAGTTCGGCTGGCGCGAGCCCCTGATGCTCTTCG
TCCAGATCATCCTGATCGACAAGACCGGCTTCCATCCGAGTACGTGCTCGCTCGATGCGATGTTTCGCTT
GGTGGTCGAATGGGCAGGTAGCCGGATCAAGCGTATGCAGCCGCCGCATTGCATCAGCCATGATGGATAC
TTTCTCGGCAGGAGCAAGGTGAGATGACAGGAGATCCTGCCCCGGCACTTCGCCCAATAGCAGCCAGTCC
CTTCCCGCTTCAGTGACAACGTCGAGCACAGCTGCGCAAGGAACGCCCGTCGTGGCCAGCCACGATAGCC
GCGCTGCCTCGTCTTGCAGTTCATTCAGGGCACCGGACAGGTCGGTCTTGACAAAAAGAACCGGGCGCCC
CTGCGCTGACAGCCGGAACACGGCGGCATCAGAGCAGCCGATTGTCTGTTGTGCCCAGTCATAGCCGAAT
AGCCTCTCCACCCAAGCGGCCGGAGAACCTGCGTGCAATCCATCTTGTTCAATCATGCGAAACGATCCTC
ATCCTGTCTCTTGATCGATCTTTGCAAAAGCCTAGGCCTCCAAAAAAGCCTCCTCACTACTTCTGGAATA
GCTCAGAGGCCGAGGCGGCCTCGGCCTCTGCATAAATAAAAAAAATTAGTCAGCCATGGGGCGGAGAATG
GGCGGAACTGGGCGGAGTTAGGGGCGGGATGGGCGGAGTTAGGGGCGGGACTATGGTTGCTGACTAATTG
AGATGCATGCTTTGCATACTTCTGCCTGCTGGGGAGCCTGGGGACTTTCCACACCTGGTTGCTGACTAAT
TGAGATGCATGCTTTGCATACTTCTGCCTGCTGGGGAGCCTGGGGACTTTCCACACCCTAACTGACACAC
ATTCCACAGCTGGTTCTTTCCGCCTCAGGACTCTTCCTTTTTCAATAAATCAATCTAAAGTATATATGAG
TAAACTTGGTCTGACAGTTACCAATGCTTAATCAGTGAGGCACCTATCTCAGCGATCTGTCTATTTCGTT
CATCCATAGTTGCCTGACTCCCCGTCGTGTAGATAACTACGATACGGGAGGGCTTACCATCTGGCCCCAG
TGCTGCAATGATACCGCGAGACCCACGCTCACCGGCTCCAGATTTATCAGCAATAAACCAGCCAGCCGGA
AGGGCCGAGCGCAGAAGTGGTCCTGCAACTTTATCCGCCTCCATCCAGTCTATTAATTGTTGCCGGGAAG
CTAGAGTAAGTAGTTCGCCAGTTAATAGTTTGCGCAACGTTGTTGCCATTGCTACAGGCATCGTGGTGTC
ACGCTCGTCGTTTGGTATGGCTTCATTCAGCTCCGGTTCCCAACGATCAAGGCGAGTTACATGATCCCCC
ATGTTGTGCAAAAAAGCGGTTAGCTCCTTCGGTCCTCCGATCGTTGTCAGAAGTAAGTTGGCCGCAGTGT
TATCACTCATGGTTATGGCAGCACTGCATAATTCTCTTACTGTCATGCCATCCGTAAGATGCTTTTCTGT
GACTGGTGAGTACTCAACCAAGTCATTCTGAGAATAGTGTATGCGGCGACCGAGTTGCTCTTGCCCGGCG
TCAATACGGGATAATACCGCGCCACATAGCAGAACTTTAAAAGTGCTCATCATTGGAAAACGTTCTTCGG
GGCGAAAACTCTCAAGGATCTTACCGCTGTTGAGATCCAGTTCGATGTAACCCACTCGTGCACCCAACTG
ATCTTCAGCATCTTTTACTTTCACCAGCGTTTCTGGGTGAGCAAAAACAGGAAGGCAAAATGCCGCAAAA
AAGGGAATAAGGGCGACACGGAAATGTTGAATACTCATACTCTTCCTTTTTCAATATTATTGAAGCATTT
ATCAGGGTTATTGTCTCATGAGCGGATACATATTTGAATGTATTTAGAAAAATAAACAAATAGGGGTTCC
GCGCACATTTCCCCGAAAAG
Features (pLannotate 1.2.2; 17 found; start..end, strand, type, name):
     10..438     +  rep_origin     f1 ori (sequence partly withheld): f1 bacteriophage origin of replication; arrow indicates direction of (+) strand synthesis
    477..856     +  enhancer       CMV enhancer: human cytomegalovirus immediate early enhancer
    857..1060    +  promoter       CMV promoter: human cytomegalovirus (CMV) immediate early promoter
   1056..1089    +  LTR            5' LTR (truncated) (fragment): truncated 5' long terminal repeat (LTR) from HIV-1
   1105..1123    +  promoter       T7 promoter: promoter for bacteriophage T7 RNA polymerase
   1207..2934    +  CDS            POLG_HCVGL (fragment): Experimental evidence at protein level: Swiss-Prot protein existence level 1. [Protease NS2]: Cysteine protease required for the proteolytic auto-cleavage between the non-structural proteins NS2 and NS3 (By similarity). The N-terminus of NS3 is required for the function of NS2 protease (active region NS2-3) (By similarity). Promotes the initiation of viral particle assembly by mediating the interaction between structural and non-structural proteins (By similarity). From Hepatitis C virus (isolate Glasgow) (HCV).
   3019..3243    +  polyA_signal   bGH poly(A) signal: bovine growth hormone polyadenylation signal
   3247..3265    +  promoter       SV40 promoter (fragment): SV40 enhancer and early promoter
   3375..3963    -  rep_origin     ori: high-copy-number ColE1/pMB1/pBR322/pUC origin of replication
   4185..4201    +  polyA_signal   bGH poly(A) signal (fragment): bovine growth hormone polyadenylation signal
   4292..4339    -  polyA_signal   HSV TK poly(A) signal: herpes simplex virus thymidine kinase polyadenylation signal (Cole and Stacy, 1985)
   4398..4550    -  CDS            ble (fragment): BLE_KLEPN - Experimental evidence at protein level: Swiss-Prot protein existence level 1. Binding protein with a strong affinity to the bleomycin family of antibiotics. Binds to CL990; an antimitotic-antibiotic compound. From Klebsiella pneumoniae.
   4571..5365    -  CDS            NeoR/KanR: aminoglycoside phosphotransferase from Tn5; aph(3')-II (or nptII); confers resistance to neomycin, kanamycin, and G418 (Geneticin®)
   5400..5757    -  promoter       SV40 promoter: SV40 enhancer and early promoter
   5759..5776    -  promoter       AmpR promoter (fragment): bla
   5817..6677    -  CDS            AmpR: β-lactamase; bla; confers resistance to ampicillin, carbenicillin, and related antibiotics
   6678..6782    -  promoter       AmpR promoter: bla
