[The description below was written by a language model from this plasmid's Addgene catalogue record and pLannotate feature annotations shown in this document.]
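Description:
UKNP1.4.1 is a mammalian expression plasmid built on the Invitrogen pCR3 backbone that carries the hepatitis C virus E1E2 envelope glycoprotein genes amplified from patient serum. It belongs to the United Kingdom Nottingham Panel, whose naming scheme encodes genotype, patient number and clone number, so this clone is genotype 1, patient 4, clone 1. The insert, recorded as 1734 bp, was introduced by TOPO cloning. In the 6,799 nt sequenced record it is annotated as a fragment of the HCV polyprotein. The automated annotation text for that feature describes NS2 protease function, but this simply reflects the generic polyprotein reference entry it matched; the catalogue identifies the region as E1E2.

Expression is driven by the human cytomegalovirus immediate early enhancer and promoter and terminated by the bovine growth hormone polyadenylation signal. A T7 promoter sits just upstream of the insert; it also serves, with the bGH region, as a sequencing primer site. In bacteria the plasmid replicates at high copy from a ColE1/pUC-type origin and is selected with ampicillin through the β-lactamase gene, and an f1 origin is also present. A NeoR/KanR cassette under the SV40 early promoter with an HSV TK polyadenylation signal would allow G418 selection in mammalian cells. Several short annotated fragments (a truncated HIV-1 LTR, ble, and partial SV40, bGH and AmpR promoter hits) are probably backbone remnants or chance matches rather than functional elements.

The associated publication describes a diverse panel of HCV glycoproteins intended for vaccine research and for assessing sensitivity or resistance to neutralising monoclonal antibodies, and this clone is one member of that panel.
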