Addgene plasmid #97363: UKNP1.4.1
Purpose: Expression of HCV E1E2 genes cloned from patient serum. United Kingdom Nottingham Panel x.xx.xx (genotype.patient number.clone number)
Depositing lab: Jonathan Ball. Depositing organization: University of Nottingham. Publication: A Diverse Panel of Hepatitis C Virus Glycoproteins for Use in Vaccine Research Reveals Extremes of Monoclonal Antibody Neutralization Resistance. Urbanowicz RA, McClure CP, Brown RJ, Tsoleridis T, Persson MA, Krey T, Irving WL, Ball JK, Tarr AW. J Virol. 2015 Dec 23;90(7):3288-301. doi: 10.1128/JVI.02700-15. PubMed 26699643.
Backbone
  Vector backbone: pCR3
  Backbone manufacturer: Invitrogen
  Vector type: Mammalian Expression
Growth in bacteria
  Bacterial resistance: Ampicillin, 100 μg/mL
  Growth temperature: 37°C
  Growth strain: DH5alpha
  Copy number: High Copy
Gene/Insert
  Gene/Insert name: HCV E1E2 (alt name: UKNP1.4.1)
  Species: Hepatitis C virus
  Insert size (bp): 1734
  GenBank ID: KU285161.1
  Cloning method: TOPO Cloning
  Sequencing primers: 5′ T7F; 3′ bGHR
Terms and licenses: Academic/Nonprofit Terms; Industry Terms: Not Available to Industry
How to cite: UKNP1.4.1 was a gift from Jonathan Ball (Addgene plasmid # 97363 ; http://n2t.net/addgene:97363 ; RRID:Addgene_97363)
